>Addgene plasmid #57822 | pLKO5.sgRNA.EFS.GFP | addgene full sequence | sequence record 223328 | Addgene NGS Result
CTTAATGTAGTCTTATGCAATACTCTTGTAGTCTTGCAACATGGTAACGATGAGTTAGCAACATGCCTTA
CAAGGAGAGAAAAAGCACCGTGCATGCCGATTGGTGGAAGTAAGGTGGTACGATCGTGCCTTATTAGGAA
GGCAACAGACGGGTCTGACATGGATTGGACGAACCACTGAATTGCCGCATTGCAGAGATATTGTATTTAA
GTGCCTAGCTCGATACATAAACGGGTCTCTCTGGTTAGACCAGATCTGAGCCTGGGAGCTCTCTGGCTAA
CTAGGGAACCCACTGCTTAAGCCTCAATAAAGCTTGCCTTGAGTGCTTCAAGTAGTGTGTGCCCGTCTGT
TGTGTGACTCTGGTAACTAGAGATCCCTCAGACCCTTTTAGTCAGTGTGGAAAATCTCTAGCAGTGGCGC
CCGAACAGGGACTTGAAAGCGAAAGGGAAACCAGAGGAGCTCTCTCGACGCAGGACTCGGCTTGCTGAAG
CGCGCACGGCAAGAGGCGAGGGGCGGCGACTGGTGAGTACGCCAAAAATTTTGACTAGCGGAGGCTAGAA
GGAGAGAGATGGGTGCGAGAGCGTCAGTATTAAGCGGGGGAGAATTAGATCGCGATGGGAAAAAATTCGG
TTAAGGCCAGGGGGAAAGAAAAAATATAAATTAAAACATATAGTATGGGCAAGCAGGGAGCTAGAACGAT
TCGCAGTTAATCCTGGCCTGTTAGAAACATCAGAAGGCTGTAGACAAATACTGGGACAGCTACAACCATC
CCTTCAGACAGGATCAGAAGAACTTAGATCATTATATAATACAGTAGCAACCCTCTATTGTGTGCATCAA
AGGATAGAGATAAAAGACACCAAGGAAGCTTTAGACAAGATAGAGGAAGAGCAAAACAAAAGTAAGACCA
CCGCACAGCAAGCGGCCGCTGATCTTCAGACCTGGAGGAGGAGATATGAGGGACAATTGGAGAAGTGAAT
TATATAAATATAAAGTAGTAAAAATTGAACCATTAGGAGTAGCACCCACCAAGGCAAAGAGAAGAGTGGT
GCAGAGAGAAAAAAGAGCAGTGGGAATAGGAGCTTTGTTCCTTGGGTTCTTGGGAGCAGCAGGAAGCACT
ATGGGCGCAGCGTCAATGACGCTGACGGTACAGGCCAGACAATTATTGTCTGGTATAGTGCAGCAGCAGA
ACAATTTGCTGAGGGCTATTGAGGCGCAACAGCATCTGTTGCAACTCACAGTCTGGGGCATCAAGCAGCT
CCAGGCAAGAATCCTGGCTGTGGAAAGATACCTAAAGGATCAACAGCTCCTGGGGATTTGGGGTTGCTCT
GGAAAACTCATTTGCACCACTGCTGTGCCTTGGAATGCTAGTTGGAGTAATAAATCTCTGGAACAGATTT
GGAATCACACGACCTGGATGGAGTGGGACAGAGAAATTAACAATTACACAAGCTTAATACACTCCTTAAT
TGAAGAATCGCAAAACCAGCAAGAAAAGAATGAACAAGAATTATTGGAATTAGATAAATGGGCAAGTTTG
TGGAATTGGTTTAACATAACAAATTGGCTGTGGTATATAAAATTATTCATAATGATAGTAGGAGGCTTGG
TAGGTTTAAGAATAGTTTTTGCTGTACTTTCTATAGTGAATAGAGTTAGGCAGGGATATTCACCATTATC
GTTTCAGACCCACCTCCCAACCCCGAGGGGACCCAGAGAGGGCCTATTTCCCATGATTCCTTCATATTTG
CATATACGATACAAGGCTGTTAGAGAGATAATTAGAATTAATTTGACTGTAAACACAAAGATATTAGTAC
AAAATACGTGACGTAGAAAGTAATAATTTCTTGGGTAGTTTGCAGTTTTAAAATTATGTTTTAAAATGGA
CTATCATATGCTTACCGTAACTTGAAAGTATTTCGATTTCTTGGCTTTATATATCTTGTGGAAAGGACGA
AACACCGGAGACGTGACCGTCTCTGTTTTAGAGCTAGAAATAGCAAGTTAAAATAAGGCTAGTCCGTTAT
CAACTTGAAAAAGTGGCACCGAGTCGGTGCTTTTTTGAATTCTAGATCTTGAGACAAATGGCAGTATTCA
TCCACAATTTTAAAAGAAAAGGGGGGATTGGGGGGTACAGTGCAGGGGAAAGAATAGTAGACATAATAGC
AACAGACATACAAACTAAAGAATTACAAAAACAAATTACAAAAATTCAAAATTTTCGGGTTTATTACAGG
GACAGCAGAGATCCACTTTGGCGCCGGCTCGAGTGGCTCCGGTGCCCGTCAGTGGGCAGAGCGCACATCG
CCCACAGTCCCCGAGAAGTTGGGGGGAGGGGTCGGCAATTGAACCGGTGCCTAGAGAAGGTGGCGCGGGG
TAAACTGGGAAAGTGATGTCGTGTACTGGCTCCGCCTTTTTCCCGAGGGTGGGGGAGAACCGTATATAAG
TGCAGTAGTCGCCGTGAACGTTCTTTTTCGCAACGGGTTTGCCGCCAGAACACAGGTGTCGTGACGCGGG
ATCCGCCACCATGGTGAGCAAGGGCGAGGAGCTGTTCACCGGGGTGGTGCCCATCCTGGTCGAGCTGGAC
GGCGACGTAAACGGCCACAAGTTCAGCGTGTCCGGCGAGGGCGAGGGCGATGCCACCTACGGCAAGCTGA
CCCTGAAGTTCATCTGCACCACCGGCAAGCTGCCCGTGCCCTGGCCCACCCTCGTGACCACCCTGACCTA
CGGCGTGCAGTGCTTCAGCCGCTACCCCGACCACATGAAGCAGCACGACTTCTTCAAGTCCGCCATGCCC
GAAGGCTACGTCCAGGAGCGCACCATCTTCTTCAAGGACGACGGCAACTACAAGACCCGCGCCGAGGTGA
AGTTCGAGGGCGACACCCTGGTGAACCGCATCGAGCTGAAGGGCATCGACTTCAAGGAGGACGGCAACAT
CCTGGGGCACAAGCTGGAGTACAACTACAACAGCCACAACGTCTATATCATGGCCGACAAGCAGAAGAAC
GGCATCAAGGTGAACTTCAAGATCCGCCACAACATCGAGGACGGCAGCGTGCAGCTCGCCGACCACTACC
AGCAGAACACCCCCATCGGCGACGGCCCCGTGCTGCTGCCCGACAACCACTACCTGAGCACCCAGTCCGC
CCTGAGCAAAGACCCCAACGAGAAGCGCGATCACATGGTCCTGCTGGAGTTCGTGACCGCCGCCGGGATC
ACTCTCGGCATGGACGAGCTGTACAAGTAAACGCGTTAAGTCGACAATCAACCTCTGGATTACAAAATTT
GTGAAAGATTGACTGGTATTCTTAACTATGTTGCTCCTTTTACGCTATGTGGATACGCTGCTTTAATGCC
TTTGTATCATGCTATTGCTTCCCGTATGGCTTTCATTTTCTCCTCCTTGTATAAATCCTGGTTGCTGTCT
CTTTATGAGGAGTTGTGGCCCGTTGTCAGGCAACGTGGCGTGGTGTGCACTGTGTTTGCTGACGCAACCC
CCACTGGTTGGGGCATTGCCACCACCTGTCAGCTCCTTTCCGGGACTTTCGCTTTCCCCCTCCCTATTGC
CACGGCGGAACTCATCGCCGCCTGCCTTGCCCGCTGCTGGACAGGGGCTCGGCTGTTGGGCACTGACAAT
TCCGTGGTGTTGTCGGGGAAATCATCGTCCTTTCCTTGGCTGCTCGCCTGTGTTGCCACCTGGATTCTGC
GCGGGACGTCCTTCTGCTACGTCCCTTCGGCCCTCAATCCAGCGGACCTTCCTTCCCGCGGCCTGCTGCC
GGCTCTGCGGCCTCTTCCGCGTCTTCGCCTTCGCCCTCAGACGAGTCGGATCTCCCTTTGGGCCGCCTCC
CCGCGTCGACTTTAAGACCAATGACTTACAAGGCAGCTGTAGATCTTAGCCACTTTTTAAAAGAAAAGGG
GGGACTGGAAGGGCTAATTCACTCCCAACGAAGACAAGATCTGCTTTTTGCTTGTACTGGGTCTCTCTGG
TTAGACCAGATCTGAGCCTGGGAGCTCTCTGGCTAACTAGGGAACCCACTGCTTAAGCCTCAATAAAGCT
TGCCTTGAGTGCTTCAAGTAGTGTGTGCCCGTCTGTTGTGTGACTCTGGTAACTAGAGATCCCTCAGACC
CTTTTAGTCAGTGTGGAAAATCTCTAGCAGTACGTATAGTAGTTCATGTCATCTTATTATTCAGTATTTA
TAACTTGCAAAGAAATGAATATCAGAGAGTGAGAGGAACTTGTTTATTGCAGCTTATAATGGTTACAAAT
AAAGCAATAGCATCACAAATTTCACAAATAAAGCATTTTTTTCACTGCATTCTAGTTGTGGTTTGTCCAA
ACTCATCAATGTATCTTATCATGTCTGGCTCTAGCTATCCCGCCCCTAACTCCGCCCATCCCGCCCCTAA
CTCCGCCCAGTTCCGCCCATTCTCCGCCCCATGGCTGACTAATTTTTTTTATTTATGCAGAGGCCGAGGC
CGCCTCGGCCTCTGAGCTATTCCAGAAGTAGTGAGGAGGCTTTTTTGGAGGCCTAGGGACGTACCCAATT
CGCCCTATAGTGAGTCGTATTACGCGCGCTCACTGGCCGTCGTTTTACAACGTCGTGACTGGGAAAACCC
TGGCGTTACCCAACTTAATCGCCTTGCAGCACATCCCCCTTTCGCCAGCTGGCGTAATAGCGAAGAGGCC
CGCACCGATCGCCCTTCCCAACAGTTGCGCAGCCTGAATGGCGAATGGG
[124 nt withheld, positions 4740-4863]
C
[91 nt withheld, positions 4865-4955]
A
[49 nt withheld, positions 4957-5005]
CCTTTGACGTTGGAGTCCACGTTCTTT
[37 nt withheld, positions 5033-5069]
ACCCTATCTCGGTCTATTCTTTTGATTTATAAGGGATTTTGCCGATTTCGGCCTATTGGTTAAAAAATGA
GCTGATTTAACAAAAATTTAACGCGAATTTTAACAAAATATTAACGCTTACAATTTAGGTGGCACTTTTC
GGGGAAATGTGCGCGGAACCCCTATTTGTTTATTTTTCTAAATACATTCAAATATGTATCCGCTCATGAG
ACAATAACCCTGATAAATGCTTCAATAATATTGAAAAAGGAAGAGTATGAGTATTCAACATTTCCGTGTC
GCCCTTATTCCCTTTTTTGCGGCATTTTGCCTTCCTGTTTTTGCTCACCCAGAAACGCTGGTGAAAGTAA
AAGATGCTGAAGATCAGTTGGGTGCACGAGTGGGTTACATCGAACTGGATCTCAACAGCGGTAAGATCCT
TGAGAGTTTTCGCCCCGAAGAACGTTTTCCAATGATGAGCACTTTTAAAGTTCTGCTATGTGGCGCGGTA
TTATCCCGTATTGACGCCGGGCAAGAGCAACTCGGTCGCCGCATACACTATTCTCAGAATGACTTGGTTG
AGTACTCACCAGTCACAGAAAAGCATCTTACGGATGGCATGACAGTAAGAGAATTATGCAGTGCTGCCAT
AACCATGAGTGATAACACTGCGGCCAACTTACTTCTGACAACGATCGGAGGACCGAAGGAGCTAACCGCT
TTTTTGCACAACATGGGGGATCATGTAACTCGCCTTGATCGTTGGGAACCGGAGCTGAATGAAGCCATAC
CAAACGACGAGCGTGACACCACGATGCCTGTAGCAATGGCAACAACGTTGCGCAAACTATTAACTGGCGA
ACTACTTACTCTAGCTTCCCGGCAACAATTAATAGACTGGATGGAGGCGGATAAAGTTGCAGGACCACTT
CTGCGCTCGGCCCTTCCGGCTGGCTGGTTTATTGCTGATAAATCTGGAGCCGGTGAGCGTGGGTCTCGCG
GTATCATTGCAGCACTGGGGCCAGATGGTAAGCCCTCCCGTATCGTAGTTATCTACACGACGGGGAGTCA
GGCAACTATGGATGAACGAAATAGACAGATCGCTGAGATAGGTGCCTCACTGATTAAGCATTGGTAACTG
TCAGACCAAGTTTACTCATATATACTTTAGATTGATTTAAAACTTCATTTTTAATTTAAAAGGATCTAGG
TGAAGATCCTTTTTGATAATCTCATGACCAAAATCCCTTAACGTGAGTTTTCGTTCCACTGAGCGTCAGA
CCCCGTAGAAAAGATCAAAGGATCTTCTTGAGATCCTTTTTTTCTGCGCGTAATCTGCTGCTTGCAAACA
AAAAAACCACCGCTACCAGCGGTGGTTTGTTTGCCGGATCAAGAGCTACCAACTCTTTTTCCGAAGGTAA
CTGGCTTCAGCAGAGCGCAGATACCAAATACTGTTCTTCTAGTGTAGCCGTAGTTAGGCCACCACTTCAA
GAACTCTGTAGCACCGCCTACATACCTCGCTCTGCTAATCCTGTTACCAGTGGCTGCTGCCAGTGGCGAT
AAGTCGTGTCTTACCGGGTTGGACTCAAGACGATAGTTACCGGATAAGGCGCAGCGGTCGGGCTGAACGG
GGGGTTCGTGCACACAGCCCAGCTTGGAGCGAACGACCTACACCGAACTGAGATACCTACAGCGTGAGCT
ATGAGAAAGCGCCACGCTTCCCGAAGGGAGAAAGGCGGACAGGTATCCGGTAAGCGGCAGGGTCGGAACA
GGAGAGCGCACGAGGGAGCTTCCAGGGGGAAACGCCTGGTATCTTTATAGTCCTGTCGGGTTTCGCCACC
TCTGACTTGAGCGTCGATTTTTGTGATGCTCGTCAGGGGGGCGGAGCCTATGGAAAAACGCCAGCAACGC
GGCCTTTTTACGGTTCCTGGCCTTTTGCTGGCCTTTTGCTCACATGTTCTTTCCTGCGTTATCCCCTGAT
TCTGTGGATAACCGTATTACCGCCTTTGAGTGAGCTGATACCGCTCGCCGCAGCCGAACGACCGAGCGCA
GCGAGTCAGTGAGCGAGGAAGCGGAAGAGCGCCCAATACGCAAACCGCCTCTCCCCGCGCGTTGGCCGAT
TCATTAATGCAGCTGGCACGACAGGTTTCCCGACTGGAAAGCGGGCAGTGAGCGCAACGCAATTAATGTG
AGTTAGCTCACTCATTAGGCACCCCAGGCTTTACACTTTATGCTTCCGGCTCGTATGTTGTGTGGAATTG
TGAGCGGATAACAATTTCACACAGGAAACAGCTATGACCATGATTACGCCAAGCGCGCAATTAACCCTCA
CTAAAGGGAACAAAAGCTGGAGCTGCAAG
Features (pLannotate 1.2.2; 27 found; start..end, strand, type, name):
      6..232     +  promoter       RSV promoter: Rous sarcoma virus enhancer/promoter
    233..413     +  LTR            5' LTR (truncated): truncated 5' long terminal repeat (LTR) from HIV-1
    460..585     +  misc_feature   HIV-1 Ψ: packaging signal of human immunodeficiency virus type 1
    569..932     +  CDS            HIV-1 gag (fragment): gag protein from human immunodeficiency virus 1; gag
   1078..1311    +  misc_feature   RRE: The Rev response element (RRE) of HIV-1 allows for Rev-dependent mRNA export from the nucleus to the cytoplasm.
   1688..1714    +  CDS            Rev (fragment): human immunodeficiency virus 1 (HIV-1) Rev protein; rev; enhances nuclear export of unspliced and incompletely spliced viral mRNAs
   1718..1958    +  promoter       U6 promoter: RNA polymerase III promoter for human U6 snRNA
   1985..2060    +  misc_RNA       gRNA scaffold: guide RNA scaffold for the Streptococcus pyogenes CRISPR/Cas9 system
   2108..2225    +  misc_feature   cPPT/CTS: central polypurine tract and central termination sequence of HIV-1
   2294..2505    +  promoter       EF-1α core promoter: core promoter for human elongation factor EF-1α
   2531..3250    +  CDS            EGFP: the original enhanced GFP (Yang et al., 1996) mammalian codon-optimized
   3266..3854    +  misc_feature   WPRE: woodchuck hepatitis virus posttranscriptional regulatory element
   3905..3924    +  misc_feature   cPPT/CTS (fragment): central polypurine tract and central termination sequence of HIV-1
   3926..4159    +  LTR            3' LTR (ΔU3): self-inactivating 3' long terminal repeat (LTR) from HIV-1
   4237..4358    +  polyA_signal   SV40 poly(A) signal: SV40 polyadenylation signal
   4398..4533    +  rep_origin     SV40 ori: SV40 origin of replication
   4554..4572    -  promoter       T7 promoter: promoter for bacteriophage T7 RNA polymerase
   4580..4735    +  CDS            lacZα (fragment): LacZα fragment of β-galactosidase; lacZ fragment
   4740..5168    +  rep_origin     f1 ori (sequence partly withheld): f1 bacteriophage origin of replication; arrow indicates direction of (+) strand synthesis
   5221..5325    +  promoter       AmpR promoter: bla
   5326..6186    +  CDS            AmpR: β-lactamase; bla; confers resistance to ampicillin, carbenicillin, and related antibiotics
   6357..6945    +  rep_origin     ori: high-copy-number ColE1/pMB1/pBR322/pUC origin of replication
   7128..7220    +  CDS            lacI (fragment): lac repressor; lacI; The lac repressor binds to the lac operator to inhibit transcription in E. coli. This inhibition can be relieved by adding lactose or isopropyl-β-D-thiogalactopyranoside (IPTG).
   7233..7254    +  protein_bind   CAP binding site: CAP binding activates transcription in the presence of cAMP. E. coli catabolite activator protein
   7269..7299    +  promoter       lac promoter: promoter for the E. coli lac operon
   7307..7323    +  protein_bind   lac operator: The lac repressor binds to the lac operator to inhibit transcription in E. coli. This inhibition can be relieved by adding lactose or isopropyl-β-D-thiogalactopyranoside (IPTG). lac repressor encoded by lacI
   7368..7386    +  promoter       T3 promoter: promoter for bacteriophage T3 RNA polymerase
