[The description below was written by a language model from this plasmid's Addgene catalogue record and pLannotate feature annotations shown in this document.]
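Description:
pLKO5.sgRNA.EFS.GFP is a third-generation, self-inactivating lentiviral vector built on the pLKO.005 backbone for delivering a Streptococcus pyogenes single guide RNA to mammalian cells without supplying Cas9. It is about 7.4 kb and is propagated in E. coli as a high-copy plasmid through a ColE1/pUC-type origin with ampicillin selection (AmpR/β-lactamase). An f1 origin, an SV40 origin and poly(A) signal, and remnants of lac and T7/T3 promoter sequences are also present in the backbone. The viral portion starts with an RSV promoter fused to a truncated HIV-1 5' LTR, which makes genomic RNA production Tat-independent. It continues with the Ψ packaging signal plus a gag fragment, the Rev response element for Rev-dependent nuclear export, a cPPT/CTS element, WPRE to enhance transcript expression, and a ΔU3 3' LTR that inactivates LTR promoter activity after integration.

The payload consists of two independent expression units. A human U6 RNA polymerase III promoter sits upstream of the SpCas9 gRNA scaffold, and target-specific spacers are inserted between them using BsmBI sites. The depositor notes that the 1.9 kb stuffer found in the parental pLKO.005 vector is absent here. Downstream, the EFS promoter (the short core EF-1α promoter) drives EGFP, which marks transduced cells for tracking or sorting by fluorescence; no mammalian drug-selection marker is annotated. Because the vector carries no nuclease, editing requires Cas9 from another source, such as a separate vector or Cas9-expressing cells. The associated work used this vector family for CRISPR-Cas9 genome editing to generate mouse models of myeloid malignancy with combined genetic lesions.
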