Addgene plasmid #57822: pLKO5.sgRNA.EFS.GFP
Purpose: 3rd generation lentiviral Vector for Sp sgRNA delivery without SpCas9, GFP, EFS Promoter driven
Depositing lab: Benjamin Ebert. Depositing organization: Brigham and Women's Hospital. Publication: Generation of mouse models of myeloid malignancy with combinatorial genetic lesions using CRISPR-Cas9 genome editing. Heckl D, Kowalczyk MS, Yudovich D, Belizaire R, Puram RV, McConkey ME, Thielke A, Aster JC, Regev A, Ebert BL. Nat Biotechnol. 2014 Jun 22. doi: 10.1038/nbt.2951. PubMed 24952903.
Backbone
  Vector backbone: pLKO.005
  Total vector size (bp): 7414
  Vector type: Lentiviral, CRISPR
Growth in bacteria
  Bacterial resistance: Ampicillin, 100 μg/mL
  Growth temperature: 37°C
  Growth strain: Stbl3
  Copy number: High Copy
Gene/Insert 1
  Gene/Insert name: sgRNA
  Insert size (bp): 75
Gene/Insert 2
  Gene/Insert name: EFS (alt name: short EF1-alpha promoter)
  Insert size (bp): 250
Gene/Insert 3
  Gene/Insert name: eGFP
  Species: Synthetic
  Insert size (bp): 700
Terms and licenses: Academic/Nonprofit Terms; Industry Terms: Not Available to Industry
Depositor comments: Use BsmBI sites for sgRNA cloning. Note that this plasmid does NOT contain the 1.9kb stuffer from the pLKO.005 vector backbone.
How to cite: pLKO5.sgRNA.EFS.GFP was a gift from Benjamin Ebert (Addgene plasmid # 57822 ; http://n2t.net/addgene:57822 ; RRID:Addgene_57822)
