>Addgene plasmid #57822 | pLKO5.sgRNA.EFS.GFP | addgene partial sequence | sequence record 93071 | hU6-F 5'-GAGGGCCTATTTCCCATGATT-3'
AGGCTGTTAGAGAGATAATTAGAATTAATTTGACTGTAAACACAAAGATATTAGTACAAAATACGTGACG
TAGAAAGTAATAATTTCTTGGGTAGTTTGCAGTTTTAAAATTATGTTTTAAAATGGACTATCATATGCTT
ACCGTAACTTGAAAGTATTTCGATTTCTTGGCTTTATATATCTTGTGGAAAGGACGAAACACCGGAGACG
TGACCGTCTCTGTTTTAGAGCTAGAAATAGCAAGTTAAAATAAGGCTAGTCCGTTATCAACTTGAAAAAG
TGGCACCGAGTCGGTGCTTTTTTGAATTCTAGATCTTGAGACAAATGGCAGTATTCATCCACAATTTTAA
AAGAAAAGGGGGGATTGGGGGGTACAGTGCAGGGGAAAGAATAGTAGACATAATAGCAACAGACATACAA
ACTAAAGAATTACAAAAACAAATTACAAAAATTCAAAATTTTCGGGTTTATTACAGGGACAGCAGAGATC
CACTTTGGCGCCGGCTCGAGTGGCTCCGGTGCCCGTCAGTGGGCAGAGCGCACATCGCCCACAGTCCCCG
AGAAGTTGGGGGGAGGGGTCGGCAATTGAACCGGTGCCTAGAGAAGGTGGCGCGGGGTAAACTGGGAAAG
TGATGTCGTGTACTGGCTCCGCCTTTTTCCCGAGGGTGGGGGAGAACCGTATATAAGTGCAGTAGTCGCC
GTGAACGTTCTTTTTCGCAACGGGTTTGCCGCCAGAACACAGGTGTCGTGACGCGGGATCCGCCACCATG
GTGAGCAA
