>Addgene plasmid #57822 | pLKO5.sgRNA.EFS.GFP | addgene partial sequence | sequence record 93072 | WPRE-R 5'-CATAGCGTAAAAGGAGCAACA-3'
ACAAATTTTGTAATCCAGAGGTTGATTGTCGACTTAACGCGTTTACTTGTACAGCTCGTCCATGCCGAGA
GTGATCCCGGCGGCGGTCACGAACTCCAGCAGGACCATGTGATCGCGCTTCTCGTTGGGGTCTTTGCTCA
GGGCGGACTGGGTGCTCAGGTAGTGGTTGTCGGGCAGCAGCACGGGGCCGTCGCCGATGGGGGTGTTCTG
CTGGTAGTGGTCGGCGAGCTGCACGCTGCCGTCCTCGATGTTGTGGCGGATCTTGAAGTTCACCTTGATG
CCGTTCTTCTGCTTGTCGGCCATGATATAGACGTTGTGGCTGTTGTAGTTGTACTCCAGCTTGTGCCCCA
GGATGTTGCCGTCCTCCTTGAAGTCGATGCCCTTCAGCTCGATGCGGTTCACCAGGGTGTCGCCCTCGAA
CTTCACCTCGGCGCGGGTCTTGTAGTTGCCGTCGTCCTTGAAGAAGATGGTGCGCTCCTGGACGTAGCCT
TCGGGCATGGCGGACTTGAAGAAGTCGTGCTGCTTCATGTGGTCGGGGTAGCGGCTGAAGCACTGCACGC
CGTAGGTCAGGGTGGTCACGAGGGTGGGCCAGGGCACGGGCAGCTTGCCGGTGGTGCAGATGAACTTCAG
GGTCAGCTTGCCGTAGGTGGCATCGCCCTCGCCCTCGCCGGACACGCTGAACTTGTGGCCGTTTACGTCG
CCGTCCAGCTCGACCAGGATGGGCACCACCCCGGTGAACAGCTCCTCGCCCTTGCTCACCATGGTGGCGG
ATCCCGCGTCACGACACCTGTGTTCTGGCGGCAAACCCGTTGCGAAAAAGAACGTTCACGGCGACTACTG
CACTTATATACGGTTCTCCCCCACCCTCGGGAAAAAGGCGGA
